>Addgene plasmid #75031 | pMX-HA-UbvG08_MUT-IRES-GFP | depositor full sequence | sequence record 436412 | pMX-HA-UbvG08_MUT-IRES-GFP sequence 6191 bps
TTGAGATCCTTTTTTTCTGCGCGTAATCTGCTGCTTGCAAACAAAAAAACCACCGCTACCAGCGGTGGTT
TGTTTGCCGGATCAAGAGCTACCAACTCTTTTTCCGAAGGTAACTGGCTTCAGCAGAGCGCAGATACCAA
ATACTGTTCTTCTAGTGTAGCCGTAGTTAGGCCACCACTTCAAGAACTCTGTAGCACCGCCTACATACCT
CGCTCTGCTAATCCTGTTACCAGTGGCTGCTGCCAGTGGCGATAAGTCGTGTCTTACCGGGTTGGACTCA
AGACGATAGTTACCGGATAAGGCGCAGCGGTCGGGCTGAACGGGGGGTTCGTGCACACAGCCCAGCTTGG
AGCGAACGACCTACACCGAACTGAGATACCTACAGCGTGAGCTATGAGAAAGCGCCACGCTTCCCGAAGG
GAGAAAGGCGGACAGGTATCCGGTAAGCGGCAGGGTCGGAACAGGAGAGCGCACGAGGGAGCTTCCAGGG
GGAAACGCCTGGTATCTTTATAGTCCTGTCGGGTTTCGCCACCTCTGACTTGAGCGTCGATTTTTGTGAT
GCTCGTCAGGGGGGCGGAGCCTATGGAAAAACGCCAGCAACGCGGCCTTTTTACGGTTCCTGGCCTTTTG
CTGGCCTTTTGCTCACATGTTCTTTCCTGCGTTATCCCCTGATTCTGTGGATAACCGTATTACCGCCTTT
GAGTGAGCTGATACCGCTCGCCGCAGCCGAACGACCGAGCGCAGCGAGTCAGTGAGCGAGGAAGCGGAAG
AGCGCCCAATACGCAAACCGCCTCTCCCCGCGCGTTGGCCGATTCATTAATGCAACTATGGCCATTTAAT
GTAAATACTTAAGAAAAAAAACCAAATTAATTTTGATACATGCTGCATGTGAAAGACCCCCGCTGACGGG
TAGTCAATCACTCAGAGGAGACCCTCCCAAGGAACAGCGAGACCACAAGTCGGATGCAACTGCAAGAGGG
TTTATTGGATACACGGGTACCCGGGCGACTCAGTCAATCGGAGGACTGGCGCCCCGAGTGAGGGGTTGTG
GGCTCTTTTATTGAGCTCGGGGAGCAGAAGCGCGCGAACAGAAGCGAGAAGCGAACTGATTGGTTAGTTC
AAATAAGGCACAGGGTCATTTCAGGTCCTTGGGGCACCCTGGAAACATCTGATGGTTCTCTAGAAACTGC
TGAGGGCTGGACCGCATCTGGGGACCATCTGTTCTTGGCCCTGAGCCGGGGCAGGAACTGCTTACCACAG
ATATCCTGTTTGGCCCATATTCAGCTGTTCCATCTGTTCTTGGCCCTGAGCCGGGGCAGGAACTGCTTAC
CACAGATATCCTGTTTGGCCCATATTCAGCTGTTCCATCTGTTCCTGACCTTGATCTGAACTTCTCTATT
CTCAGTTATGTATTTTTCCATGCCTTGCAAAATGGCGTTACTTAAGCTAGCTTGCCAAACCTACAGGTGG
GGTCTTTCATTCCCCCCTTTTTCTGGAGACTAAATAAAATCTTTTATTTTATCGTCGACTTACTTGTACA
GCTCGTCCATGCCGAGAGTGATCCCGGCGGCGGTCACGAACTCCAGCAGGACCATGTGATCGCGCTTCTC
GTTGGGGTCTTTGCTCAGGGCGGACTGGGTGCTCAGGTAGTGGTTGTCGGGCAGCAGCACGGGGCCGTCG
CCGATGGGGGTGTTCTGCTGGTAGTGGTCGGCGAGCTGCACGCTGCCGTCCTCGATGTTGTGGCGGATCT
TGAAGTTCACCTTGATGCCGTTCTTCTGCTTGTCGGCCATGATATAGACGTTGTGGCTGTTGTAGTTGTA
CTCCAGCTTGTGCCCCAGGATGTTGCCGTCCTCCTTGAAGTCGATGCCCTTCAGCTCGATGCGGTTCACC
AGGGTGTCGCCCTCGAACTTCACCTCGGCGCGGGTCTTGTAGTTGCCGTCGTCCTTGAAGAAGATGGTGC
GCTCCTGGACGTAGCCTTCGGGCATGGCGGACTTGAAGAAGTCGTGCTGCTTCATGTGGTCGGGGTAGCG
GCTGAAGCACTGCACGCCGTAGGTCAGGGTGGTCACGAGGGTGGGCCAGGGCACGGGCAGCTTGCCGGTG
GTGCAGATGAACTTCAGGGTCAGCTTGCCGTAGGTGGCATCGCCCTCGCCCTCGCCGGACACGCTGAACT
TGTGGCCGTTTACGTCGCCGTCCAGCTCGACCAGGATGGGCACCACCCCGGTGAACAGCTCCTCGCCCTT
GCTCACCATGGTTGTGGCCATATTATCATCGTGTTTTTCAAAGGAAAACCACGTCCCCGTGGTTCGGGGG
GCCTAGACGTTTTTTTAACCTCGACTAAACACATGTAAAGCATGTGCACCGAGGCCCCAGATCAGATCCC
ATACAATGGGGTACCTTCTGGGCATCCTTCAGCCCCTTGTTGAATACGCTTGAGGAGAGCCATTTGACTC
TTTCCACAACTATCCAACTCACAACGTGGCACTGGGGTTGTGCCGCCTTTGCAGGTGTATCTTATACACG
TGGCTTTTGGCCGCAGAGGCACCTGTCGCCAGGTGGGGGGTTCCGCTGCCTGCAAAGGGTCGCTACAGAC
GTTGTTTGTCTTCAAGAAGCTTCCAGAGGAACTGCTTCCTTCACGACATTCAACAGACCTTGCATTCCTT
TGGCGAGAGGGGAAAGACCCCTAGGAATGCTCGTCAAGAAGACAGGGCCAGGTTTCCGGGCCCTCACATT
GCCAAAAGACGGCAATATGGTGGAAAATAACATATAGACAAACGCACACCGGCCTTATTCCAAGCGGCTT
CGGCCAGTAACGTTAGGGGGGGGGGGAGGGAGAGGGGGGGGGGGGGGCGGAATTTACGTAGCGGCCGCTC
AACGAAGTCTCAACACTAGATGAAGTTTAGAGTCCTTTAGAATATTGTAGTCAGACAAAGTACGTCCATC
TTCCAGCGATTTGCCAGCAAAGGCCAGTCTCTGCTGATCAGGAGGAATTCCTTCCTTATCCTGGATCTTG
GCCTTTACATTTTCTATCGTATCCGAGGGTTCAACCTCGAGGGTGATGGTTTTCCCGGTAAGGGTTTTCA
CGAAAATCAACATTGCAGCTGCAGCGTAATCTGGAACATCGTATGGGTACATGGTGGCTTAATTAACTAG
CTAGATCCGGCAGTCTAGAGGATGGTCCACCCCCGGGGTCGGCAGCCTTCACGTGGGCGGCGTGTATCCA
AGCTGCGATGCCGTCTACTTTGAGGGCGGTGGGGGTGGTCAGCAGGACTGTGTAAGGTCCTTTCCAGCGA
GGTTCTAGGTTCTTAGTCTGGTGTCGGCGGACCCACACTGTGTCGCCGACTCGGTAAGGGTGAGGTACCA
CCGGTCGGTCCAGTTGTTCTTGGTAGGCTGCCGCCAGAGGTCTCCAGACTTCGTGCTGGACTAAGTAGAG
AGCCTGTAAGTGAGCTTGGAGAGAGGGGCTGTTAGTAACTCTTGTCATGTCAGGGTCAGGGAAGTTTACA
AGGGGCGGGGGTGCCCCATATAAGATCTCATATGGCCATATGGGGGCGCCTAGAGAAGGAGTGAGGGCTG
GATAAAGGGAGGATCGAGGCGGGGTCGAACGAGGAGGTTCAAGGGGGAGAGACGGGGCGGATGGAGGAAG
AGGAGGCGGAGGCTTAGGGTGTACAAAGGGCTTGACCCAGGGAGGGGGGTCAAAAGCCAAGGCTTCCCAG
GTCACGATGTAGGGGACCTGGTCTGGGTGTCCATGCGGGCCAGGTGAAAAGACCTTGATCTTAACCTGGG
TGATGAGGTCTCGGTTAAAGGTGCCGTCTCGCGGCCATCCGACGTTAAAGGTTGGCCATTCTGCAGAGCA
GAAGGTAACCCAACGTCTCTTCTTGACATCTACCGACTGGTTGTGAGCGATCCGCTCGACATCTTTCCAG
TGACCTAAGGTCAAACTTAAGGGAGTGGTAACAGTCTGGCCCTAATTTTCAGACAAATACAGAAACACAG
TCAGACAGAGACAACACAGAACGATGCTGCAGCAGACAAGACGCGCGGCGCGGCTTCGGTCCCAAACCGA
AAGCAAAAATTCAGACGGAGGCGGGAACTGTTTTAGGTTCTCGTCTCCTACCAGAACCACATATCCCTCC
TATTAGGGGGGTGCACCAAAGAGTCCAAAACGATCGGGATTTTTGGACTCAGGTCGGGCCACAAAAACGG
CCCCCGAAGTCCCTGGGACGTCTCCCAGGGTTGCGGCCGGGTGTTCCGAACTCGTCAGTTCCACCACGGG
TCCGCCAGATACAGAGCTAGTTAGCTAACTAGTACCGACGCAGGCGCATAAAATCAGTCATAGACACTAG
ACAATCGGACAGACACAGATAAGTTGCTGGCCAGCTTACCTCCCGGTGGTGGGTCGGTGGTCCCTGGGCA
GGGGTCTCCCGATCCCGGACGAGCCCCCAAATGAAAGACCCCCGCTGACGGGTAGTCAATCACTCAGAGG
AGACCCTCCCAAGGAACAGCGAGACCACAAGTCGGATGCAACTGCAAGAGGGTTTATTGGATACACGGGT
ACCCGGGCGACTCAGTCAATCGGAGGACTGGCGCGCCGAGTGAGGGGTTGTGGGCTCTTTTATTGAGCTC
GGGGAGCAGAAGCGCGCGAACAGAAGCGAGAAGCGAACTGATTGGTTAGTTCAAATAAGGCACAGGGTCA
TTTCAGGTCCTTGGGGCACCCTGGAAACATCTGATGGTTCTCTAGAAACTGCTGAGGGCTGGACCGCATC
TGGGGACCATCTGTTCTTGGCCCTGAGCCGGGGCAGGAACTGCTTACCACAGATATCCTGTTTGGCCCAT
ATTCAGCTGTTCCATCTGTTCTTGGCCCTGAGCCGGGGCAGGAACTGCTTACCACAGATATCCTGTTTGG
CCCATATTCAGCTGTTCCATCTGTTCCTGACCTTGATCTGAACTTTTCTATTCTCAGTTATGTATTTTTC
CATGCCTTGCAAAATGGCGTTACTTAAGCTAGCTTGCCAAACCTACAGGTGGGGTCTTTCATTATGCAGG
TGGCACTTTTCGGGGAAATGTGCGCGGAACCCCTATTTGTTTATTTTTCTAAATACATTCAAATATGTAT
CCGCTCATGAGACAATAACCCTGATAAATGCTTCAATAATATTGAAAAAGGAAGAGTATGAGTATTCAAC
ATTTCCGTGTCGCCCTTATTCCCTTTTTTGCGGCATTTTGCCTTCCTGTTTTTGCTCACCCAGAAACGCT
GGTGAAAGTAAAAGATGCTGAAGATCAGTTGGGTGCACGAGTGGGTTACATCGAACTGGATCTCAACAGC
GGTAAGATCCTTGAGAGTTTTCGCCCCGAAGAACGTTTTCCAATGATGAGCACTTTTAAAGTTCTGCTAT
GTGGCGCGGTATTATCCCGTATTGACGCCGGGCAAGAGCAACTCGGTCGCCGCATACACTATTCTCAGAA
TGACTTGGTTGAGTACTCACCAGTCACAGAAAAGCATCTTACGGATGGCATGACAGTAAGAGAATTATGC
AGTGCTGCCATAACCATGAGTGATAACACTGCGGCCAACTTACTTCTGACAACGATCGGAGGACCGAAGG
AGCTAACCGCTTTTTTGCACAACATGGGGGATCATGTAACTCGCCTTGATCGTTGGGAACCGGAGCTGAA
TGAAGCCATACCAAACGACGAGCGTGACACCACGATGCCTGTAGCAATGGCAACAACGTTGCGCAAACTA
TTAACTGGCGAACTACTTACTCTAGCTTCCCGGCAACAATTAATAGACTGGATGGAGGCGGATAAAGTTG
CAGGACCACTTCTGCGCTCGGCCCTTCCGGCTGGCTGGTTTATTGCTGATAAATCTGGAGCCGGTGAGCG
TGGGTCTCGCGGTATCATTGCAGCACTGGGGCCAGATGGTAAGCCCTCCCGTATCGTAGTTATCTACACG
ACGGGGAGTCAGGCAACTATGGATGAACGAAATAGACAGATCGCTGAGATAGGTGCCTCACTGATTAAGC
ATTGGTAACTGTCAGACCAAGTTTACTCATATATACTTTAGATTGATTTGCGGCCGGCCGCAAAAGGATC
TAGGTGAAGATCCTTTTTGATAATCTCATGACCAAAATCCCTTAACGTGAGTTTTCGTTCCACTGAGCGT
CAGACCCCGTAGAAAAGATCAAAGGATCTTC
Features (pLannotate 1.2.2; 16 found; start..end, strand, type, name):
      1..589     +  rep_origin     ori: high-copy-number ColE1/pMB1/pBR322/pUC origin of replication
    772..824     +  CDS            lacI (fragment): lac repressor; lacI; The lac repressor binds to the lac operator to inhibit transcription in E. coli. This inhibition can be relieved by adding lactose or isopropyl-β-D-thiogalactopyranoside (IPTG).
    890..1359    -  LTR            LTR: long terminal repeat from Moloney murine leukemia virus
   1360..1481    -  LTR            3' LTR (ΔU3) (fragment): self-inactivating 3' long terminal repeat (LTR) from Moloney murine leukemia virus
   1530..2249    -  CDS            EGFP: the original enhanced GFP (Yang et al., 1996) mammalian codon-optimized
   2263..2725    -  misc_feature   IRES: internal ribosome entry site (IRES) of the encephalomyocarditis virus (EMCV)
   2834..2850    +  promoter       chicken β-actin promoter (fragment): contains a 21-bp deletion relative to the standard chicken β-actin promoter
   2872..3093    -  CDS            UBIQ_CERCA: Experimental evidence at protein level: Swiss-Prot protein existence level 1. Ubiquitin exists either covalently attached to another protein, or free (unanchored). When covalently bound, it is conjugated to target proteins via an isopeptide bond either as a monomer (monoubiquitin), a polymer linked via different Lys residues of the ubiquitin (polyubiquitin chains) or a linear polymer linked via the initiator Met of the ubiquitin (linear polyubiquitin chains). Polyubiquitin chains, when attached to a target protein, have different functions depending on the Lys residue of the ubiquitin that is
   3103..3129    -  CDS            3xHA (fragment): three tandem HA epitope tags
   3161..3535    -  misc_feature   pol region: Moloney murine leukemia virus (MMLV) pol region containing the splice acceptor site
   3545..3961    -  CDS            gag (truncated): truncated Moloney murine leukemia virus (MMLV) gag gene lacking the start codon
   4038..4126    -  misc_feature   MESV Ψ (fragment): packaging signal of murine embryonic stem cell virus
   4178..4377    -  misc_feature   MMLV Ψ: packaging signal of Moloney murine leukemia virus (MMLV)
   4440..5033    -  LTR            LTR: long terminal repeat from Moloney murine leukemia virus
   5063..5167    +  promoter       AmpR promoter: bla
   5168..6028    +  CDS            AmpR: β-lactamase; bla; confers resistance to ampicillin, carbenicillin, and related antibiotics
