[The description below was written by a language model from this plasmid's Addgene catalogue record and pLannotate feature annotations shown in this document.]
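Description:
pMX-HA-UbvG08_MUT-IRES-GFP is a Moloney murine leukemia virus–based retroviral expression vector built on the pMX-IRES-GFP backbone, about 6.2 kb in total. It is maintained in E. coli through a high-copy ColE1/pUC-type origin and an ampicillin resistance gene (β-lactamase under its own promoter). The retroviral cassette, which lies on the reverse strand of the annotated sequence, is bounded by MMLV long terminal repeats. It includes the Ψ packaging signal, a truncated gag lacking its start codon, and a pol-derived region carrying a splice acceptor. Together these allow the transcript to be packaged into virions when gag, pol and env are supplied in trans by a packaging cell line. No separate internal promoter is recorded (only a 17-bp match to the chicken β-actin promoter, likely incidental), so expression presumably runs from the 5′ LTR.

The payload, cloned between NotI and PacI sites, is a roughly 284-bp synthetic ubiquitin variant carrying an N-terminal HA epitope tag. It is the "DM" mutant of UbvG08 (i53), an engineered ubiquitin variant. The record lists I44A, P69L and L70V changes and removal of the terminal glycines, which would prevent its conjugation to other proteins. The stated purpose describes the residue 69 and 70 changes as reversions, although the purpose and mutation fields write the substitutions in opposite directions. Downstream, an EMCV IRES drives translation of EGFP from the same transcript, so transduced cells can be identified or sorted by fluorescence. The associated publication concerns inhibiting 53BP1 to favour homology-dependent repair and improve CRISPR-Cas9 editing, so this mutant most plausibly serves as a control alongside the active i53 construct, though the record does not say so explicitly.
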