Addgene plasmid #75031: pMX-HA-UbvG08_MUT-IRES-GFP
Purpose: Retroviral vector with ubiquitin variant with reverted mutations L69P and V70L (i53-DM mutant)
Depositing lab: Daniel Durocher. Depositing organization: Sinai Health System. Publication: Inhibition of 53BP1 favors homology-dependent DNA repair and increases CRISPR-Cas9 genome-editing efficiency. Canny MD, Moatti N, Wan LCK, Fradet-Turcotte A, Krasner D, Mateos-Gomez PA, Zimmermann M, Orthwein A, Juang YC, Zhang W, Noordermeer SM, Seclen E, Wilson MD, Vorobyov A, Munro M, Ernst A, Ng TF, Cho T, Cannon PM, Sidhu SS, Sicheri F, Durocher D. Nat Biotechnol. 2018 Jan;36(1):95-102. doi: 10.1038/nbt.4021. Epub 2017 Nov 27. PubMed 29176614.
Backbone
  Vector backbone: pMX-IRES-GFP
  Backbone manufacturer: Cell Biolabs, Inc.
  Backbone size w/o insert (bp): 5900
  Total vector size (bp): 6184
  Vector type: Retroviral
Growth in bacteria
  Bacterial resistance: Ampicillin, 100 μg/mL
  Growth temperature: 30°C
  Growth strain: NEB Stable
  Copy number: Unknown
Gene/Insert
  Gene/Insert name: Ubiquitin (alt names: synthetic engineered ubiquitin variant UbvG08 (i53 DM - mutant); pMX-HA-i53-DM-IRES-GFP)
  Species: Synthetic
  Insert size (bp): 284
  Mutation: UbvG08 with I44A, P69L, and L70V mutations and no terminal Glycines
  Tag / fusion protein: HA (N terminal on insert); IRES-eGFP (C terminal on backbone)
  Cloning method: Restriction Enzyme; 5′ cloning site NotI (unknown if destroyed); 3′ cloning site PacI (unknown if destroyed)
  Sequencing primers: 5′ GACGGCATCGCAGCTTGGATACAC
Terms and licenses: Academic/Nonprofit Terms; Industry Terms: Not Available to Industry
Depositor comments: bioRxiv (10.1101/060954)
How to cite: pMX-HA-UbvG08_MUT-IRES-GFP was a gift from Daniel Durocher (Addgene plasmid # 75031 ; http://n2t.net/addgene:75031 ; RRID:Addgene_75031)
