>Addgene plasmid #75031 | pMX-HA-UbvG08_MUT-IRES-GFP | depositor partial sequence | sequence record 141941 | pMX-HA-UbvG08_MUT-IRES-GFP sequence 1244 bps
GTGCTAGCKCAGCTGCCGACCCGGGGGTGGACCATCCTCTAGACTGCCGGATCTAGCTAGTTAATTAAGC
CACCATGTACCCATACGATGTTCCAGATTACGCTGCAGCTGCAATGTTGATTTTCGTGAAAACCCTTACC
GGGAAAACCATCACCCTCGAGGTTGAACCCTCGGATACGATAGAAAATGTAAAGGCCAAGATCCAGGATA
AGGAAGGAATTCCTCCTGATCAGCAGAGACTGGCCTTTGCTGGCAAATCGCTGGAAGATGGACGTACTTT
GTCTGACTACAATATTCTAAAGGACTCTAAACTTCATCTAGTGTTGAGACTTCGTTGAGCGGCCGCTACG
TAAATTCCGCCCCCCCCCCCCCTCTCCCTCCCCCCCCCCTAACGTTACTGGCCGAAGCCGCTTGGAATAA
GGCCGGTGTGCGTTTGTCTATATGTTATTTTCCACCATATTGCCGTCTTTTGGCAATGTGAGGGCCCGGA
AACCTGGCCCTGTCTTCTTGACGAGCATTCCTAGGGGTCTTTCCCCTCTCGCCAAAGGAATGCAAGGTCT
GTTGAATGTCGTGAAGGAAGCAGTTCCTCTGGAAGCTTCTTGAAGACAAACAACGTCTGTAGCGACCCTT
TGCAGGCAGCGGAACCCCCCACCTGGCGACAGGTGCCTCTGCGGCCAAAAGCCACGTGTATAAGATACAC
CTGCAAAGGCGGCACAACCCCAGTGCCACGTTGTGAGTTGGATAGTTGTGGAAAGAGTCAAATGGCTCTC
CTCAAGCGTATTCAACAAGGAGCTGAAGGATGCCCAGAAGGTACCCCATTGTATGGGATCTGATCTGGGG
CCTCGGTGCACATGCTTTACATGTGTTTAGTCGAGGTTAAAAAAACGTCTAGGCCCCCCGAACCACGGGG
ACGTGGTTTTCCTTTGAAAACACGATGATAATATGGCMCAACCATGGTGAGCAAGGCGAGGAGCTGTTCA
CCGGGTGGTGCCCATCCTGGTCGAGCTGGACGGCGACGTAAACGGCCACAGTTCAGCGTGTCCGGCGAGG
GCGAGGGCGATGCCACCTACGGCAGCTGACCCTGAGTCATCTGCACACCGGCAAGCTGCGTGCCTGCTTA
CCTCGTGACACCTGAACTACGCTGCATGCTCAGCGCTACCCGACCATKGAGCAGCCGACTCCTCAGTCGC
ATGCCGAAGGYTAGTTCAGAGCACATCTTCTTCAGGACGACGTCACCTACAAGA
