>Addgene plasmid #75031 | pMX-HA-UbvG08_MUT-IRES-GFP | addgene partial sequence | sequence record 146676 | pBMN5 5'-GCTTGGATACACGCCGC-3'
TCCTCTAGACTGCCGGATCTAGCTAGTTAATTAAGCCACCATGTACCCATACGATGTTCCAGATTACGCT
GCAGCTGCAATGTTGATTTTCGTGAAAACCCTTACCGGGAAAACCATCACCCTCGAGGTTGAACCCTCGG
ATACGATAGAAAATGTAAAGGCCAAGATCCAGGATAAGGAAGGAATTCCTCCTGATCAGCAGAGACTGGC
CTTTGCTGGCAAATCGCTGGAAGATGGACGTACTTTGTCTGACTACAATATTCTAAAGGACTCTAAACTT
CATCTAGTGTTGAGACTTCGTTGAGCGGCCGCTACGTAAATTCCGCCCCCCCCCCCCCTCTC
