>Addgene plasmid #75031 | pMX-HA-UbvG08_MUT-IRES-GFP | addgene partial sequence | sequence record 147068 | pCDH-rev 5'-GCATTCCTTTGGCGAGAG-3'
AAAGACGGCAATATGGTGGAAAATAACATATAGACAAACGCACACCGGCCTTATTCCAAGCGGCTTCGGC
CAGTAACGTTAGGGGGGGGGGAGGGAGAGGGGGGGGG
